>Addgene plasmid #230428 | AiP11694 - pAAV-hsA2-AiE0201h-minRho-SYFP2-WPRE3-BGHpA (Alias: CN1694) | addgene full sequence | sequence record 474063 | Addgene NGS Result
CCTGCAGGCAGCTGCGCGCTCGCTCGCTCACTGAGGCCGCCCGGGCGTCGGGCGACCTTTGGTCGCCCGG
CCTCAGTGAGCGAGCGAGCGCGCAGAGAGGGAGTGGCCAACTCCATCACTAGGGGTTCCTGCGGCCGCAA
CGCGTTTAGAACAATGGCTGGCCCATAGTAAATGCCGTGTTAGTGTGTTAGTTGCTGTTCTTCCACGTCA
GAAGAGGCACAGACAAATTACCACCAGGTGGCGCTCAGAGTCTGCGGAGGCATCACAACAGCCCTGAATT
TGAATCCTGCTCTGCCACTGCCTAGTTGAGACCTTTTACTACCTGACTAGCTGTTTGTGTATTTTAGGTG
TTTGTTTTCTCCACTGGCCTCCCTTCCACCCTGGCCCTGGGGCACACATGCGGGTGCCACCTGTCCAAGC
TTCCCAGGCTCGGAAGAGAGGGGCATGCAGGGCTTCCTGCCTGTGGGAGGAATGCTCAGCTGACCCTTTG
GTGAGGAGTGACGTGGCAGACTGGCACCCAGGGGCCAGCGTGCCTGCATTTTACGCATGGCGTTCCATTC
AGATGAGGAATTTGGCCTGTGGGCAGGTGGTGGTGGCACAGCCTCACCATGTCCTACTTGCTCTCTGGAA
CCCAGCAGCCCCAGATAACTCTCCACAGGGGCTCTACCCAAGGCCTCCTGCCTCTTCCAGCCCACATCCT
CTGGGTCCAGCCCTCCTGTCTCCCCTACTCCCGAATTCGATATCATAATCAACCATAGGTACCGAGCTCG
GGATTCAGCCGGGAGCTTAGGGAGGGGAGGTCACTTCATAAGGGCCTGGGGGGGGAGTTGGAGCCACGAG
TCGTCCAGCCGGAGCCCCGTGTGGCTGAGCTCCGGCCTCAGAAGCATCCCCGGGTTGGATCCTTCGAAGC
TAGCGCTACCGGTCGCCACCATGGTGAGCAAGGGCGAGGAGCTGTTCACCGGGGTGGTGCCCATCCTGGT
CGAGCTGGACGGCGACGTAAACGGCCACAAGTTCAGCGTGTCCGGCGAGGGCGAGGGCGATGCCACCTAC
GGCAAGCTGACCCTGAAGCTGATCTGCACCACCGGCAAGCTGCCCGTGCCCTGGCCCACCCTCGTGACCA
CCCTGGGCTACGGCGTGCAGTGCTTCGCCCGCTACCCCGACCACATGAAGCAGCACGACTTCTTCAAGTC
CGCCATGCCCGAAGGCTACGTCCAGGAGCGCACCATCTTCTTCAAGGACGACGGCAACTACAAGACCCGC
GCCGAGGTGAAGTTCGAGGGCGACACCCTGGTGAACCGCATCGAGCTGAAGGGCATCGACTTCAAGGAGG
ACGGCAACATCCTGGGGCACAAGCTGGAGTACAACTACAACAGCCACAACGTCTATATCACCGCCGACAA
GCAGAAGAACGGCATCAAGGCCAACTTCAAGATCCGCCACAACATCGAGGACGGCGGCGTGCAGCTCGCC
GACCACTACCAGCAGAACACCCCCATCGGCGACGGCCCCGTGCTGCTGCCCGACAACCACTACCTGAGCT
ACCAGTCCAAGCTGAGCAAAGACCCCAACGAGAAGCGCGATCACATGGTCCTGCTGGAGTTCGTGACCGC
CGCCGGGATCACTCTCGGCATGGACGAGCTGTACAAGTAAGTCGACATCATAATCAACCTCTGGATTACA
AAATTTGTGAAAGATTGACTGGTATTCTTAACTATGTTGCTCCTTTTACGCTATGTGGATACGCTGCTTT
AATGCCTTTGTATCATGCTATTGCTTCCCGTATGGCTTTCATTTTCTCCTCCTTGTATAAATCCTGGTTA
GTTCTTGCCACGGCGGAACTCATCGCCGCCTGCCTTGCCCGCTGCTGGACAGGGGCTCGGCTGTTGGGCA
CTGACAATTCCGTGGCTCGAGAGATCTTCGACTGTGCCTTCTAGTTGCCAGCCATCTGTTGTTTGCCCCT
CCCCCGTGCCTTCCTTGACCCTGGAAGGTGCCACTCCCACTGTCCTTTCCTAATAAAATGAGGAAATTGC
ATCGCATTGTCTGAGTAGGTGTCATTCTATTCTGGGGGGTGGGGTGGGGCAGGACAGCAAGGGGGAGGAT
TGGGAAGACAATAGCAGGCATGAGATCTCACGTGCGGACCGAGCGGCCGCAGGAACCCCTAGTGATGGAG
TTGGCCACTCCCTCTCTGCGCGCTCGCTCGCTCACTGAGGCCGGGCGACCAAAGGTCGCCCGACGCCCGG
GCTTTGCCCGGGCGGCCTCAGTGAGCGAGCGAGCGCGCAGCTGCCTGCAGGGGCGCCTGATGCGGTATTT
TCTCCTTACGCATCTGTGCGGTATTTCACACCGCATA
[95 nt withheld, positions 2348-2442]
T
[46 nt withheld, positions 2444-2489]
C
[141 nt withheld, positions 2491-2631]
CCTTTGACGTTGGAGTCCACGTTCTTT
[37 nt withheld, positions 2659-2695]
ACTCTATCTCGGGCTATTCTTTTGATTTATAAGGGATTTTGCCGATTTCGGTCTATTGGTTAAAAAATGA
GCTGATTTAACAAAAATTTAACGGGAATTTTAACAAAATATTAACGTTTACAATTTTATGGTGCACTCTC
AGTACAATCTGCTCTGATGCCGCATAGTTAAGCCAGCCCCGACACCCGCCAACACCCGCTGACGCGCCCT
GACGGGCTTGTCTGCTCCCGGCATCCGCTTACAGACAAGCTGTGACCGTCTCCGGGAGCTGCATGTGTCA
GAGGTTTTCACCGTCATCACCGAAACGCGCGAGACGAAAGGGCCTCGTGATACGCCTATTTTTATAGGTT
AATGTCATGATAATAATGGTTTCTTAGACGTCAGGTGGCACTTTTCGGGGAAATGTGCGCGGAACCCCTA
TTTGTTTATTTTTCTAAATACATTCAAATATGTATCCGCTCATGAGACAATAACCCTGATAAATGCTTCA
ATAATATTGAAAAAGGAAGAGTATGAGTATTCAACATTTCCGTGTCGCCCTTATTCCCTTTTTTGCGGCA
TTTTGCCTTCCTGTTTTTGCTCACCCAGAAACGCTGGTGAAAGTAAAAGATGCTGAAGATCAGTTGGGTG
CACGAGTGGGTTACATCGAACTGGATCTCAACAGCGGTAAGATCCTTGAGAGTTTTCGCCCCGAAGAACG
TTTTCCAATGATGAGCACTTTTAAAGTTCTGCTATGTGGCGCGGTATTATCCCGTATTGACGCCGGGCAA
GAGCAACTCGGTCGCCGCATACACTATTCTCAGAATGACTTGGTTGAGTACTCACCAGTCACAGAAAAGC
ATCTTACGGATGGCATGACAGTAAGAGAATTATGCAGTGCTGCCATAACCATGAGTGATAACACTGCGGC
CAACTTACTTCTGACAACGATCGGAGGACCGAAGGAGCTAACCGCTTTTTTGCACAACATGGGGGATCAT
GTAACTCGCCTTGATCGTTGGGAACCGGAGCTGAATGAAGCCATACCAAACGACGAGCGTGACACCACGA
TGCCTGTAGCAATGGCAACAACGTTGCGCAAACTATTAACTGGCGAACTACTTACTCTAGCTTCCCGGCA
ACAATTAATAGACTGGATGGAGGCGGATAAAGTTGCAGGACCACTTCTGCGCTCGGCCCTTCCGGCTGGC
TGGTTTATTGCTGATAAATCTGGAGCCGGTGAGCGTGGGTCTCGCGGTATCATTGCAGCACTGGGGCCAG
ATGGTAAGCCCTCCCGTATCGTAGTTATCTACACGACGGGGAGTCAGGCAACTATGGATGAACGAAATAG
ACAGATCGCTGAGATAGGTGCCTCACTGATTAAGCATTGGTAACTGTCAGACCAAGTTTACTCATATATA
CTTTAGATTGATTTAAAACTTCATTTTTAATTTAAAAGGATCTAGGTGAAGATCCTTTTTGATAATCTCA
TGACCAAAATCCCTTAACGTGAGTTTTCGTTCCACTGAGCGTCAGACCCCGTAGAAAAGATCAAAGGATC
TTCTTGAGATCCTTTTTTTCTGCGCGTAATCTGCTGCTTGCAAACAAAAAAACCACCGCTACCAGCGGTG
GTTTGTTTGCCGGATCAAGAGCTACCAACTCTTTTTCCGAAGGTAACTGGCTTCAGCAGAGCGCAGATAC
CAAATACTGTTCTTCTAGTGTAGCCGTAGTTAGGCCACCACTTCAAGAACTCTGTAGCACCGCCTACATA
CCTCGCTCTGCTAATCCTGTTACCAGTGGCTGCTGCCAGTGGCGATAAGTCGTGTCTTACCGGGTTGGAC
TCAAGACGATAGTTACCGGATAAGGCGCAGCGGTCGGGCTGAACGGGGGGTTCGTGCACACAGCCCAGCT
TGGAGCGAACGACCTACACCGAACTGAGATACCTACAGCGTGAGCTATGAGAAAGCGCCACGCTTCCCGA
AGGGAGAAAGGCGGACAGGTATCCGGTAAGCGGCAGGGTCGGAACAGGAGAGCGCACGAGGGAGCTTCCA
GGGGGAAACGCCTGGTATCTTTATAGTCCTGTCGGGTTTCGCCACCTCTGACTTGAGCGTCGATTTTTGT
GATGCTCGTCAGGGGGGCGGAGCCTATGGAAAAACGCCAGCAACGCGGCCTTTTTACGGTTCCTGGCCTT
TTGCTGGCCTTTTGCTCACATGT
Features (pLannotate 1.2.2; 14 found; start..end, strand, type, name):
     12..39      +  repeat_region  AAV2 ITR (fragment): inverted terminal repeat of adeno-associated virus serotype 2 inverted
     68..95      +  repeat_region  AAV2 ITR (fragment): inverted terminal repeat of adeno-associated virus serotype 2 inverted
    931..1647    +  CDS            SYFP2: SYFP2 is a basic (constitutively fluorescent) yellow fluorescent protein published in 2006, derived from Aequorea victoria. It is reported to be a very rapidly-maturing monomer with moderate acid sensitivity.
   1662..1819    +  misc_feature   WPRE (fragment): woodchuck hepatitis virus posttranscriptional regulatory element
   1825..1905    +  misc_feature   WPRE (fragment): woodchuck hepatitis virus posttranscriptional regulatory element
   1922..2033    +  polyA_signal   bGH poly(A) signal: bovine growth hormone polyadenylation signal
   2151..2291    +  repeat_region  AAV2 ITR: inverted terminal repeat of adeno-associated virus serotype 2 inverted
   2296..2347    -  misc_feature   bom (fragment): basis of mobility region from pBR322
   2366..2821    +  rep_origin     f1 ori (sequence partly withheld): f1 bacteriophage origin of replication; arrow indicates direction of (+) strand synthesis
   2822..2871    -  misc_feature   bom (fragment): basis of mobility region from pBR322
   2973..3008    -  CDS            rop (fragment): Rop protein, which maintains plasmids at low copy number; rop
   3103..3207    +  promoter       AmpR promoter: bla
   3208..4068    +  CDS            AmpR: β-lactamase; bla; confers resistance to ampicillin, carbenicillin, and related antibiotics
   4239..4827    +  rep_origin     ori: high-copy-number ColE1/pMB1/pBR322/pUC origin of replication
