[The description below was written by a language model from this plasmid's Addgene catalogue record and pLannotate feature annotations shown in this document.]
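Description:
AiP11694 - pAAV-hsA2-AiE0201h-minRho-SYFP2-WPRE3-BGHpA (alias CN1694) is an AAV transfer plasmid of about 4.9 kb built on a pAAV2 backbone and intended for packaging an enhancer-driven fluorescent reporter into recombinant adeno-associated virus. It is maintained in bacteria through a high-copy ColE1/pUC-type origin and selected with ampicillin via the bla gene and its own promoter. The backbone also carries an f1 phage origin and small remnants of the pBR322 bom and rop regions. The recombination-deficient propagation strain listed in the record is consistent with the need to keep the repeat-rich ITRs intact. The right-hand AAV2 ITR is annotated in full, while the left-hand one is detected only as short fragments in the sequencing-derived annotation.

Between the ITRs, the expression cassette places the enhancer AiE0201h upstream of a minimal rhodopsin promoter (minRho). The minimal promoter supplies basal transcription initiation, and the enhancer is meant to confer cell-type selectivity. Neither the enhancer, the minRho promoter nor the "hsA2" element in the plasmid name is annotated in the feature table; they presumably occupy the unannotated stretch preceding the reporter. The record does not explain what hsA2 is. The reporter is SYFP2, a rapidly maturing monomeric yellow fluorescent protein derived from Aequorea victoria. It is followed by WPRE3, a shortened woodchuck hepatitis virus posttranscriptional element that appears as two WPRE fragments and boosts transcript expression while saving packaging space, and then by the bovine growth hormone polyadenylation signal.

The stated purpose is to drive AAV-mediated transgene expression in specific populations of brain cells. The plasmid belongs to a published suite of enhancer AAVs for genetic access to cortical cell types. The record does not specify which cell population AiE0201h targets.
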