Addgene plasmid #230428: AiP11694 - pAAV-hsA2-AiE0201h-minRho-SYFP2-WPRE3-BGHpA (Alias: CN1694)
Purpose: AiE0201h is an enhancer sequence, designed to drive AAV-mediated transgene expression in specific populations of brain cells
Depositing lab: Allen Institute for Brain Science & Jonathan Ting. Depositing organization: Allen Institute. Publication: A suite of enhancer AAVs and transgenic mouse lines for genetic access to cortical cell types. Ben-Simon Y, Hooper M, Narayan S, Daigle TL, Dwivedi D, Way SW, Oster A, Stafford DA, Mich JK, Taormina MJ, Martinez RA, Opitz-Araya X, Roth JR, Alexander JR, Allen S, Amster A, Arbuckle J, Ayala A, Baker PM, Bakken TE, Barcelli T, Barta S, Bendrick J, Bertagnolli D, Bielstein C, Bishwakarma P, Bowlus J, Boyer G, Brouner K, Casian B, Casper T, Chakka AB, Chakrabarty R, Chance RK, Chavan S, Clark M, Colbert K, Collman F, Daniel S, Departee M, DiValentin P, Donadio N, Dotson N, Egdorf T, Fliss T, Gabitto M, Garcia J, Gary A, Gasperini M, Gloe J, Goldy J, Gore BB, Graybuck L, Greisman N, Haeseleer F, Halterman C, Haradon Z, Hastings SD, Helback O, Ho W, Hockemeyer D, Huang C, Huff S, Hunker A, Johansen N, Jones D, Juneau Z, Kalmbach B, Kannan M, Khem S, Kussick E, Kutsal R, Larsen R, Lee C, Lee AY, Leibly M, Lenz GH, Li S, Liang E, Lusk N, Madigan Z, Malloy J, Malone J, McCue R, Melchor J, Mollenkopf T, Moosman S, Morin E, Newman D, Ng L, Ngo K, Omstead V, Otto S, Oyama A, Pena N, Pham T, Phillips E, Pom CA, Potekhina L, Ransford S, Ray PL, Rette D, Reynoldson C, Rimorin C, Rocha D, Ruiz A, Sanchez REA, Sawyer L, Sedeno-Cortes A, Sevigny JP, Shapovalova N, Shepard N, Shulga L, Sigler AR, Siverts L, Soliman S, Somasundaram S, Staats B, Stewart K, Szelenyi E, Tieu M, Trader C, Tran A, van Velthoven CTJ, Walker M, Wang Y, Weed N, Wirthlin M, Wood T, Wynalda B, Yao Z, Zhou T, Ariza J, Dee N, Reding M, Ronellenfitch K, Mufti S, Sunkin SM, Smith KA, Esposito L, Waters J, Thyagarajan B, Yao S, Lein ES, Zeng H, Levi BP, Ngai J, Ting JT, Tasic B. Cell. 2025 May 16:S0092-8674(25)00513-6. doi: 10.1016/j.cell.2025.05.002. PubMed 40403729.
Backbone
  Vector backbone: pAAV2
  Vector type: AAV
Growth in bacteria
  Bacterial resistance: Ampicillin, 100 μg/mL
  Growth temperature: 37°C
  Growth strain: NEB Stable
  Copy number: High Copy
Gene/Insert
  Gene/Insert name: SYFP2
  Species: Synthetic
  Promoter: minRho
  Cloning method: Gibson Cloning
Terms and licenses: Academic/Nonprofit Terms; Industry Terms: Not Available to Industry
How to cite: AiP11694 - pAAV-hsA2-AiE0201h-minRho-SYFP2-WPRE3-BGHpA (Alias: CN1694) was a gift from Allen Institute for Brain Science & Jonathan Ting (Addgene plasmid # 230428 ; http://n2t.net/addgene:230428 ; RRID:Addgene_230428)
